>Addgene plasmid #13817 | SIRT6 Flag | addgene full sequence | sequence record 137158 | Addgene NGS Result
GACATTGATTATTGACTAGTTATTAATAGTAATCAATTACGGGGTCATTAGTTCATAGCCCATATATGGA
GTTCCGCGTTACATAACTTACGGTAAATGGCCCGCCTGGCTGACCGCCCAACGACCCCCGCCCATTGACG
TCAATAATGACGTATGTTCCCATAGTAACGCCAATAGGGACTTTCCATTGACGTCAATGGGTGGAGTATT
TACGGTAAACTGCCCACTTGGCAGTACATCAAGTGTATCATATGCCAAGTACGCCCCCTATTGACGTCAA
TGACGGTAAATGGCCCGCCTGGCATTATGCCCAGTACATGACCTTATGGGACTTTCCTACTTGGCAGTAC
ATCTACGTATTAGTCATCGCTATTACCATGGTGATGCGGTTTTGGCAGTACATCAATGGGCGTGGATAGC
GGTTTGACTCACGGGGATTTCCAAGTCTCCACCCCATTGACGTCAATGGGAGTTTGTTTTGGCACCAAAA
TCAACGGGACTTTCCAAAATGTCGTAACAACTCCGCCCCATTGACGCAAATGGGCGGTAGGCGTGTACGG
TGGGAGGTCTATATAAGCAGAGCTCTCTGGCTAACTAGAGAACCCACTGCTTACTGGCTTATCGAAATTA
ATACGACTCACTATAGGGAGACCCAAGCTGGCTAGCGTTTAAACTTAAGCTTGGTACCGAGCTCGGATCC
GAATTCCATGTCGGTGAATTACGCGGCGGGGCTGTCGCCGTACGCGGACAAGGGCAAGTGCGGCCTCCCG
GAGATCTTCGACCCCCCGGAGGAGCTGGAGCGGAAGGTGTGGGAACTGGCGAGGCTGGTCTGGCAGTCTT
CCAATGTGGTGTTCCACACGGGTGCCGGCATCAGCACTGCCTCTGGCATCCCCGACTTCAGGGGTCCCCA
CGGAGTCTGGACCATGGAGGAGCGAGGTCTGGCCCCCAAGTTCGACACCACCTTTGAGAGCGCGCGGCCC
ACGCAGACCCACATGGCGCTGGTGCAGCTGGAGCGCGTGGGCCTCCTCCGCTTCCTGGTCAGCCAGAACG
TGGACGGGCTCCATGTGCGCTCAGGCTTCCCCAGGGACAAACTGGCAGAGCTCCACGGGAACATGTTTGT
GGAAGAATGTGCCAAGTGTAAGACGCAGTACGTCCGAGACACAGTCGTGGGCACCATGGGCCTGAAGGCC
ACGGGCCGGCTCTGCACCGTGGCTAAGGCAAGGGGGCTGCGAGCCTGCAGGGGAGAGCTGAGGGACACCA
TCCTAGACTGGGAGGACTCCCTGCCCGACCGGGACCTGGCACTCGCCGATGAGGCCAGCAGGAACGCCGA
CCTGTCCATCACGCTGGGTACATCGCTGCAGATCCGGCCCAGCGGGAACCTGCCGCTGGCTACCAAGCGC
CGGGGAGGCCGCCTGGTCATCGTCAACCTGCAGCCCACCAAGCACGACCGCCATGCTGACCTCCGCATCC
ATGGCTACGTTGACGAGGTCATGACCCGGCTCATGAAGCACCTGGGGCTGGAGATCCCCGCCTGGGACGG
CCCCCGTGTGCTGGAGAGGGCGCTGCCACCCCTGCCCCGCCCGCCCACCCCCAAGCTGGAGCCCAAGGAG
GAATCTCCCACCCGGATCAACGGCTCTATCCCCGCCGGCCCCAAGCAGGAGCCCTGCGCCCAGCACAACG
GCTCAGAGCCCGCCAGCCCCAAACGGGAGCGGCCCACCAGCCCTGCCCCCCACAGACCCCCCAAAAGGGT
GAAGGCCAAGGCGGTCCCCAGCGAATTCGGAGGAGACTACAAGGACGACGATGACAAGTAATCTAGAGGG
CCCGTTTAAACCCGCTGATCAGCCTCGACTGTGCCTTCTAGTTGCCAGCCATCTGTTGTTTGCCCCTCCC
CCGTGCCTTCCTTGACCCTGGAAGGTGCCACTCCCACTGTCCTTTCCTAATAAAATGAGGAAATTGCATC
GCATTGTCTGAGTAGGTGTCATTCTATTCTGGGGGGTGGGGTGGGGCAGGACAGCAAGGGGGAGGATTGG
GAAGACAATAGCAGGCATGCTGGGGATGCGGTGGGCTCTATGGCTTCTGAGGCGGAAAGAACCAGCTGGG
GCTCTAGGGGGTATCCCC
[124 nt withheld, positions 2119-2242]
C
[91 nt withheld, positions 2244-2334]
A
[49 nt withheld, positions 2336-2384]
CCTTTGACGTTGGAGTCCACGTTCTTT
[37 nt withheld, positions 2412-2448]
ACCCTATCTCGGTCTATTCTTTTGATTTATAAGGGATTTTGCCGATTTCGGCCTATTGGTTAAAAAATGA
GCTGATTTAACAAAAATTTAACGCGAATTAATTCTGTGGAATGTGTGTCAGTTAGGGTGTGGAAAGTCCC
CAGGCTCCCCAGCAGGCAGAAGTATGCAAAGCATGCATCTCAATTAGTCAGCAACCAGGTGTGGAAAGTC
CCCAGGCTCCCCAGCAGGCAGAAGTATGCAAAGCATGCATCTCAATTAGTCAGCAACCATAGTCCCGCCC
CTAACTCCGCCCATCCCGCCCCTAACTCCGCCCAGTTCCGCCCATTCTCCGCCCCATGGCTGACTAATTT
TTTTTATTTATGCAGAGGCCGAGGCCGCCTCTGCCTCTGAGCTATTCCAGAAGTAGTGAGGAGGCTTTTT
TGGAGGCCTAGGCTTTTGCAAAAAGCTCCCGGGAGCTTGTATATCCATTTTCGGATCTGATCAAGAGACA
GGATGAGGATCGTTTCGCATGATTGAACAAGATGGATTGCACGCAGGTTCTCCGGCCGCTTGGGTGGAGA
GGCTATTCGGCTATGACTGGGCACAACAGACAATCGGCTGCTCTGATGCCGCCGTGTTCCGGCTGTCAGC
GCAGGGGCGCCCGGTTCTTTTTGTCAAGACCGACCTGTCCGGTGCCCTGAATGAACTGCAGGACGAGGCA
GCGCGGCTATCGTGGCTGGCCACGACGGGCGTTCCTTGCGCAGCTGTGCTCGACGTTGTCACTGAAGCGG
GAAGGGACTGGCTGCTATTGGGCGAAGTGCCGGGGCAGGATCTCCTGTCATCTCACCTTGCTCCTGCCGA
GAAAGTATCCATCATGGCTGATGCAATGCGGCGGCTGCATACGCTTGATCCGGCTACCTGCCCATTCGAC
CACCAAGCGAAACATCGCATCGAGCGAGCACGTACTCGGATGGAAGCCGGTCTTGTCGATCAGGATGATC
TGGACGAAGAGCATCAGGGGCTCGCGCCAGCCGAACTGTTCGCCAGGCTCAAGGCGCGCATGCCCGACGG
CGAGGATCTCGTCGTGACCCATGGCGATGCCTGCTTGCCGAATATCATGGTGGAAAATGGCCGCTTTTCT
GGATTCATCGACTGTGGCCGGCTGGGTGTGGCGGACCGCTATCAGGACATAGCGTTGGCTACCCGTGATA
TTGCTGAAGAGCTTGGCGGCGAATGGGCTGACCGCTTCCTCGTGCTTTACGGTATCGCCGCTCCCGATTC
GCAGCGCATCGCCTTCTATCGCCTTCTTGACGAGTTCTTCTGAGCGGGACTCTGGGGTTCGAAATGACCG
ACCAAGCGACGCCCAACCTGCCATCACGAGATTTCGATTCCACCGCCGCCTTCTATGAAAGGTTGGGCTT
CGGAATCGTTTTCCGGGACGCCGGCTGGATGATCCTCCAGCGCGGGGATCTCATGCTGGAGTTCTTCGCC
CACCCCAACTTGTTTATTGCAGCTTATAATGGTTACAAATAAAGCAATAGCATCACAAATTTCACAAATA
AAGCATTTTTTTCACTGCATTCTAGTTGTGGTTTGTCCAAACTCATCAATGTATCTTATCATGTCTGTAT
ACCGTCGACCTCTAGCTAGAGCTTGGCGTAATCATGGTCATAGCTGTTTCCTGTGTGAAATTGTTATCCG
CTCACAATTCCACACAACATACGAGCCGGAAGCATAAAGTGTAAAGCCTGGGGTGCCTAATGAGTGAGCT
AACTCACATTAATTGCGTTGCGCTCACTGCCCGCTTTCCAGTCGGGAAACCTGTCGTGCCAGCTGCATTA
ATGAATCGGCCAACGCGCGGGGAGAGGCGGTTTGCGTATTGGGCGCTCTTCCGCTTCCTCGCTCACTGAC
TCGCTGCGCTCGGTCGTTCGGCTGCGGCGAGCGGTATCAGCTCACTCAAAGGCGGTAATACGGTTATCCA
CAGAATCAGGGGATAACGCAGGAAAGAACATGTGAGCAAAAGGCCAGCAAAAGGCCAGGAACCGTAAAAA
GGCCGCGTTGCTGGCGTTTTTCCATAGGCTCCGCCCCCCTGACGAGCATCACAAAAATCGACGCTCAAGT
CAGAGGTGGCGAAACCCGACAGGACTATAAAGATACCAGGCGTTTCCCCCTGGAAGCTCCCTCGTGCGCT
CTCCTGTTCCGACCCTGCCGCTTACCGGATACCTGTCCGCCTTTCTCCCTTCGGGAAGCGTGGCGCTTTC
TCATAGCTCACGCTGTAGGTATCTCAGTTCGGTGTAGGTCGTTCGCTCCAAGCTGGGCTGTGTGCACGAA
CCCCCCGTTCAGCCCGACCGCTGCGCCTTATCCGGTAACTATCGTCTTGAGTCCAACCCGGTAAGACACG
ACTTATCGCCACTGGCAGCAGCCACTGGTAACAGGATTAGCAGAGCGAGGTATGTAGGCGGTGCTACAGA
GTTCTTGAAGTGGTGGCCTAACTACGGCTACACTAGAAGAACAGTATTTGGTATCTGCGCTCTGCTGAAG
CCAGTTACCTTCGGAAAAAGAGTTGGTAGCTCTTGATCCGGCAAACAAACCACCGCTGGTAGCGGTGGTT
TTTTTGTTTGCAAGCAGCAGATTACGCGCAGAAAAAAAGGATCTCAAGAAGATCCTTTGATCTTTTCTAC
GGGGTCTGACGCTCAGTGGAACGAAAACTCACGTTAAGGGATTTTGGTCATGAGATTATCAAAAAGGATC
TTCACCTAGATCCTTTTAAATTAAAAATGAAGTTTTAAATCAATCTAAAGTATATATGAGTAAACTTGGT
CTGACAGTTACCAATGCTTAATCAGTGAGGCACCTATCTCAGCGATCTGTCTATTTCGTTCATCCATAGT
TGCCTGACTCCCCGTCGTGTAGATAACTACGATACGGGAGGGCTTACCATCTGGCCCCAGTGCTGCAATG
ATACCGCGAGACCCACGCTCACCGGCTCCAGATTTATCAGCAATAAACCAGCCAGCCGGAAGGGCCGAGC
GCAGAAGTGGTCCTGCAACTTTATCCGCCTCCATCCAGTCTATTAATTGTTGCCGGGAAGCTAGAGTAAG
TAGTTCGCCAGTTAATAGTTTGCGCAACGTTGTTGCCATTGCTACAGGCATCGTGGTGTCACGCTCGTCG
TTTGGTATGGCTTCATTCAGCTCCGGTTCCCAACGATCAAGGCGAGTTACATGATCCCCCATGTTGTGCA
AAAAAGCGGTTAGCTCCTTCGGTCCTCCGATCGTTGTCAGAAGTAAGTTGGCCGCAGTGTTATCACTCAT
GGTTATGGCAGCACTGCATAATTCTCTTACTGTCATGCCATCCGTAAGATGCTTTTCTGTGACTGGTGAG
TACTCAACCAAGTCATTCTGAGAATAGTGTATGCGGCGACCGAGTTGCTCTTGCCCGGCGTCAATACGGG
ATAATACCGCGCCACATAGCAGAACTTTAAAAGTGCTCATCATTGGAAAACGTTCTTCGGGGCGAAAACT
CTCAAGGATCTTACCGCTGTTGAGATCCAGTTCGATGTAACCCACTCGTGCACCCAACTGATCTTCAGCA
TCTTTTACTTTCACCAGCGTTTCTGGGTGAGCAAAAACAGGAAGGCAAAATGCCGCAAAAAAGGGAATAA
GGGCGACACGGAAATGTTGAATACTCATACTCTTCCTTTTTCAATATTATTGAAGCATTTATCAGGGTTA
TTGTCTCATGAGCGGATACATATTTGAATGTATTTAGAAAAATAAACAAATAGGGGTTCCGCGCACATTT
CCCCGAAAAGTGCCACCTGACGTCGACGGATCGGGAGATCTCCCGATCCCCTATGGTGCACTCTCAGTAC
AATCTGCTCTGATGCCGCATAGTTAAGCCAGTATCTGCTCCCTGCTTGTGTGTTGGAGGTCGCTGAGTAG
TGCGCGAGCAAAATTTAAGCTACAACAAGGCAAGGCTTGACCGACAATTGCATGAAGAATCTGCTTAGGG
TTAGGCGTTTTGCGCTGCTTCGCGATGTACGGGCCAGATATACGCGTT
Features (pLannotate 1.2.2; 21 found; start..end, strand, type, name):
      1..380     +  enhancer       CMV enhancer: human cytomegalovirus immediate early enhancer
    381..584     +  promoter       CMV promoter: human cytomegalovirus (CMV) immediate early promoter
    580..613     +  LTR            5' LTR (truncated) (fragment): truncated 5' long terminal repeat (LTR) from HIV-1
    629..647     +  promoter       T7 promoter: promoter for bacteriophage T7 RNA polymerase
    708..1772    +  CDS            SIRT6: SIR6_HUMAN - Also known as SIR2L6. Experimental evidence at protein level: Swiss-Prot protein existence level 1. NAD-dependent protein deacetylase involved in various processes including telomere maintenance and gene expression, and consequently has roles in genomic stability, cell senescence and apoptosis (PubMed:18337721, PubMed:19135889, PubMed:19625767, PubMed:21362626). Has very weak deacetylase activity and can bind NAD(+) in the absence of acetylated substrate (PubMed:21362626). Has deacetylase activity towards histone H3K9Ac and H3K56Ac (PubMed:19625767, PubMed:21362626). Modulates ace
   1788..1808    +  CDS            FLAG (fragment): FLAG® epitope tag, followed by an enterokinase cleavage site
   1849..2073    +  polyA_signal   bGH poly(A) signal: bovine growth hormone polyadenylation signal
   2077..2098    +  promoter       SV40 promoter (fragment): SV40 enhancer and early promoter
   2119..2547    +  rep_origin     f1 ori (sequence partly withheld): f1 bacteriophage origin of replication; arrow indicates direction of (+) strand synthesis
   2561..2890    +  promoter       SV40 promoter: SV40 enhancer and early promoter
   2957..3748    +  CDS            neo: KKA2_KLEPN - Also known as kan, nptII. Experimental evidence at protein level: Swiss-Prot protein existence level 1. Resistance to kanamycin, neomycin, paromomycin, ribostamycin, butirosin and gentamicin B. From Klebsiella pneumoniae.
   3772..3930    +  CDS            ble (fragment): BLE_KLEPN - Experimental evidence at protein level: Swiss-Prot protein existence level 1. Binding protein with a strong affinity to the bleomycin family of antibiotics. Binds to CL990; an antimitotic-antibiotic compound. From Klebsiella pneumoniae.
   3925..4046    +  polyA_signal   SV40 poly(A) signal: SV40 polyadenylation signal
   4119..4135    -  protein_bind   lac operator: The lac repressor binds to the lac operator to inhibit transcription in E. coli. This inhibition can be relieved by adding lactose or isopropyl-β-D-thiogalactopyranoside (IPTG). lac repressor encoded by lacI
   4143..4173    -  promoter       lac promoter: promoter for the E. coli lac operon
   4188..4209    -  protein_bind   CAP binding site: CAP binding activates transcription in the presence of cAMP. E. coli catabolite activator protein
   4222..4314    -  CDS            lacI (fragment): lac repressor; lacI; The lac repressor binds to the lac operator to inhibit transcription in E. coli. This inhibition can be relieved by adding lactose or isopropyl-β-D-thiogalactopyranoside (IPTG).
   4497..5085    -  rep_origin     ori: high-copy-number ColE1/pMB1/pBR322/pUC origin of replication
   5256..6116    -  CDS            AmpR: β-lactamase; bla; confers resistance to ampicillin, carbenicillin, and related antibiotics
   6117..6221    -  promoter       AmpR promoter: bla
   6280..6332    -  misc_feature   bom (fragment): basis of mobility region from pBR322
