[The description below was written by a language model from this plasmid's Addgene catalogue record and pLannotate feature annotations shown in this document.]
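Description:
SIRT6 Flag is a mammalian expression plasmid that produces human SIRT6 carrying a C-terminal FLAG epitope tag. It is built on a pcDNA3.1(+) backbone that was modified to supply the FLAG sequence downstream of the cloning site, so the tag comes from the vector rather than the insert. In bacteria the roughly 6.5 kb plasmid is maintained at high copy through a ColE1/pUC-type origin and selected with ampicillin via the β-lactamase gene. An f1 origin is also present, which permits single-stranded DNA production.

The SIRT6 open reading frame, about 1.07 kb and inserted between EcoRI sites at both ends, sits downstream of the human cytomegalovirus immediate-early enhancer and promoter. It is followed by the FLAG coding sequence and the bovine growth hormone polyadenylation signal, giving strong constitutive expression in transfected mammalian cells. A T7 promoter lies between the CMV promoter and the insert; it can drive in vitro transcription and serves as a sequencing primer site. A separate cassette places the neomycin phosphotransferase gene under the SV40 early promoter with an SV40 polyadenylation signal, allowing G418 selection of stably transfected cells. The automated annotation also reports several short fragments (an HIV-1 LTR piece, a ble fragment, lac promoter/operator and lacI remnants, a bom fragment), which appear to be backbone remnants or short sequence matches rather than functional elements.

SIRT6 is an NAD-dependent protein deacetylase of the sirtuin family, with annotated activity toward histone H3 acetyl-lysines and roles in telomere maintenance and genomic stability. The FLAG tag allows detection or immunoprecipitation of the expressed protein with anti-FLAG antibodies, for example in localisation, interaction or enzymatic studies.
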