Addgene plasmid #13817: SIRT6 Flag
Purpose: Mammalian expression of human SIRT6 with flag tag
Depositing lab: Eric Verdin. Depositing organization: J. David Gladstone Institutes. Publication: The human Sir2 ortholog, SIRT2, is an NAD+-dependent tubulin deacetylase. North BJ, Marshall BL, Borra MT, Denu JM, Verdin E. Mol Cell. 2003 Feb . 11(2):437-44. 10.1016/S1097-2765(03)00038-8 PubMed 12620231.
Backbone
  Vector backbone: pcDNA3.1 +
  Backbone manufacturer: Invitrogen
  Backbone size w/o insert (bp): 5500
  Vector type: Mammalian Expression
  Selectable markers: Neomycin (select with G418)
Growth in bacteria
  Bacterial resistance: Ampicillin, 100 μg/mL
  Growth temperature: 37°C
  Growth strain: DH5alpha
  Copy number: High Copy
Gene/Insert
  Gene/Insert name: SIRT6
  Species: H. sapiens (human)
  Insert size (bp): 1067
  Entrez Gene: SIRT6 (a.k.a. SIR2L6, hSIRT6)
  Tag / fusion protein: flag (C terminal on backbone)
  Cloning method: Restriction Enzyme; 5′ cloning site EcoRI (not destroyed); 3′ cloning site EcoRI (not destroyed)
  Sequencing primers: 5′ T7; 3′ BGH Reverse
Resource information
  A portion of this plasmid was derived from a plasmid made by: Roy Frye
Terms and licenses: Academic/Nonprofit Terms; Industry Terms: Not Available to Industry
Depositor comments: cloned into a version of pcDNA3.1 that has been modified to include a C-terminal Flag tag (see author's map for details).
How to cite: SIRT6 Flag was a gift from Eric Verdin (Addgene plasmid # 13817 ; http://n2t.net/addgene:13817 ; RRID:Addgene_13817)
