>Addgene plasmid #13817 | SIRT6 Flag | addgene partial sequence | sequence record 20079 | T7 5'-TAATACGACTCACTATAGGG-3'
CGAATTCCATGTCGGTGAATTACGCGGCGGGGCTGTCGCCGTACGCGGACAAGGGCAAGTGCGGCCTCCC
GGAGATCTTCGACCCCCCGGAGGAGCTGGAGCGGAAGGTGTGGGAACTGGCGAGGCTGGTCTGGCAGTCT
TCCAATGTGGTGTTCCACACGGGTGCCGGCATCAGCACTGCCTCTGGCATCCCCGACTTCAGGGGTCCCC
ACGGAGTCTGGACCATGGAGGAGCGAGGTCTGGCCCCCAAGTTCGACACCACCTTTGAGAGCGCGCGGCC
CACGCAGACCCACATGGCGCTGGTGCAGCTGGAGCGCGTGGGCCTCCTCCGCTTCCTGGTCAGCCAGAAC
GTGGACGGGCTCCATGTGCGCTCAGGCTTCCCCAGGGACAAACTGGCAGAGCTCCACGGGAACATGTTTG
TGGAAGAATGTGCCAAGTGTAAGACGCAGTACGTCCGAGACACAGTCGTGGGCACCATGGGCCTGAAGGC
CACGGGCCGGCTCTGCACCGTGGCTAAGGCAAGGGGGCTGCGAGCCTGCAGGGGAGAGCTGAGGGACACC
ATCCTAGACTGGGAGGACTCCCTGCCCGACCGGGACCTGGCACTCGCCGATGAGGCCAGCAGGAACGCCG
ACCTGTCCATCACGCTGGGTACATCGCTGCAGATCCGGCCCAGCGGGAACCTGCCGCTGGCTAC
