>Addgene plasmid #13817 | SIRT6 Flag | addgene partial sequence | sequence record 135602 | BGH-rev 5'-TAGAAGGCACAGTCGAGG-3'
GATTACTTGTCATCGTCGTCCTTGTAGTCTCCTCCGAATTCGCTGGGGACCGCCTTGGCCTTCACCCTTT
TGGGGGGTCTGTGGGGGGCAGGGCTGGTGGGCCGCTCCCGTTTGGGGCTGGCGGGCTCTGAGCCGTTGTG
CTGGGCGCAGGGCTCCTGCTTGGGGCCGGCGGGGATAGAGCCGTTGATCCGGGTGGGAGATTCCTCCTTG
GGCTCCAGCTTGGGGGTGGGCGGGCGGGGCAGGGGTGGCAGCGCCCTCTCCAGCACACGGGGGCCGTCCC
AGGCGGGGATCTCCAGCCCCAGGTGCTTCATGAGCCGGGTCATGACCTCGTCAACGTAGCCATGGATGCG
GAGGTCAGCATGGCGGTCGTGCTTGGTGGGCTGCAGGTTGACGATGACCAGGCGGCCTCCCCGGCGCTTG
GTAGCCAGCGGCAGGTTCCCGCTGGGCCGGATCTGCAGCGATGTACCCAGCGTGATGGACAGGTCGGCGT
TCCTGCTGGCCTCATCGGCGAGTGCCAGGTCCCGGTCGGGCAGGGAGTCCTCCCAGTCTAGGATGGTGTC
CCTCAGCTCTCCCCTGCAGGCTCGCAGCCCCCTTGCCTTAGCCACGGTGCAGAGCCGGCCCGTGGCCTTC
AGGCCCATGGTGCCCACGACTGTGTCTCGGACGTACTGCGTCTTACACTTGGCACATTCTTCCACAAACA
TGTTCCCGTGGAGCTCTGCCAGTTTGTCCCTGGGGAAGCCTGAGCGCACATGGAGCCCGTCCACGTTCTG
GCTGACCAGGAAGCGGA
